Addgene plasmid #67386: pDEST14-ARL11
Purpose: Expression of native hArl11 in E. coli
Depositing lab: Richard Kahn. Depositing organization: Emory University. Publication: Tool box: Plasmids for the expression or knockdown of human ARF Family GTPases (ARF/ARL/SAR) and their co-expression in bacteria with N-myristoyltransferases. Kerr SC, Kahn RA. Cell Logist. 2015 Sep 21;5(3):e1090523. doi: 10.1080/21592799.2015.1090523. eCollection 2015 Jul-Sep. PubMed 27057421.
Backbone
  Vector backbone: pDEST14
  Backbone manufacturer: Life Technologies
  Vector type: Bacterial Expression
Growth in bacteria
  Bacterial resistance: Ampicillin, 100 μg/mL
  Growth temperature: 37°C
  Growth strain: DH5alpha
  Copy number: High Copy
Gene/Insert
  Gene/Insert name: ARL11 (alt name: pRK18s-D14)
  Species: H. sapiens (human)
  Mutation: bp 261 G to A; silent mutation; bp 442 T to C; aa C148R
  Entrez Gene: ARL11 (a.k.a. ARLTS1)
  Promoter: T7
  Cloning method: Gateway Cloning
  Sequencing primers: 5′ T7; 3′ T7-term
Terms and licenses: Academic/Nonprofit Terms; Industry Terms: Not Available to Industry
How to cite: pDEST14-ARL11 was a gift from Richard Kahn (Addgene plasmid # 67386 ; http://n2t.net/addgene:67386 ; RRID:Addgene_67386)
