[The description below was written by a language model from this plasmid's Addgene catalogue record.]
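Description:
pDEST14-ARL11 is a bacterial expression plasmid built on the commercial Gateway destination vector pDEST14, carrying the human ARL11 coding sequence (also known as ARLTS1), a member of the ARF family of small regulatory GTPases. The insert was introduced by Gateway recombination cloning, which places the open reading frame downstream of a T7 promoter. Expression therefore depends on T7 RNA polymerase, which is normally provided by an E. coli expression host engineered to produce it, while the plasmid can be maintained in an ordinary cloning strain that lacks the polymerase. The plasmid is selected with ampicillin and is recorded as high copy. The listing of a T7 terminator sequencing primer implies a terminator lies downstream of the insert, but no feature table is provided, so the origin of replication and other backbone elements are not described in the record.

The stated purpose is expression of native human ARL11 in E. coli, and the record lists no epitope or affinity tag, so the protein is apparently produced untagged. This matters for ARF family GTPases, whose termini can be functionally important. The insert differs from the reference sequence at two positions: a silent G to A change at base 261, and a T to C change at base 442 that substitutes arginine for cysteine at residue 148. Users should take the C148R change into account when interpreting biochemical results. The construct belongs to a larger toolbox of plasmids for expression or knockdown of human ARF, ARL and SAR GTPases, and is suited to producing recombinant ARL11 for purification and in vitro studies.
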