>Addgene plasmid #67386 | pDEST14-ARL11 | addgene partial sequence | sequence record 118975 | T7 5'-TAATACGACTCACTATAGGG-3'
AAAAAAGCAGGCTTAGAAGGAGATAGAACCATGGGTTCTGTGAATTCCAGAGGTCACAAGGCGGAAGCCC
AGGTGGTGATGATGGGCCTGGACTCGGCGGGCAAGACCACGCTCCTTTACAAGCTGAAGGGCCACCAGCT
GGTGGAGACCCTGCCCACTGTTGGTTTCAACGTGGAGCCTCTGAAAGCTCCTGGGCACGTGTCACTGACT
CTCTGGGACGTTGGGGGGCAGGCCCCGCTCAGAGCCAGCTGGAAGGACTATCTGGAAGGCACAGATATCC
TCGTGTACGTACTGGACAGCACAGATGAAGCCCGCTTACCCGAGTCGGCGGCTGAGCTCACAGAAGTCCT
GAACGACCCCAACATGGCTGGCGTCCCCTTCTTGGTGCTGGCCAACAAGCAGGAGGCACCTGATGCACTT
CCGCTGCTTAAGATCAGAAACAGGCTGAGTCTAGAGAGATTCCAGGACCACCGCTGGGAGCTCCGGGGCT
GCAGTGCCCTCACTGGGGAGGGGCTGCCCGAGGCCCTGCAGAGCCTGTGGAGCCTCCTGAAATCTCGCAG
CTGCATGTGTCTGCAGGCGAGAGCCCATGGGGCTGAGCGCGGAGACAGCAAGAGATCTTGATAGGACCCA
GCTTTCTTGTACAAAGTGGTGATGATCCGGCTGCTAACAAAGCCCGAAAGGAAGCTGAGTTGGCTGCTGC
CACCGCTGAGCAATAACTAGCATAACCCCTTGGGGCCTCTAAACGGGTCTTGAGGGGTTTTTTGCTGAAA
GGAGGAACTATATCCGGATATCCACAGGACGGGTGTGGTCGCCATGATCGCGTAGTCGATAGTGGCTCCA
AGTAGCGAAGCGAGCAGGACTGGGCGGCGGCCAAAAGCGGTCGGACAGTGCTCCGAGAACGGGTGCGCAT
AGAAATTGCATCAACGCATATAGCGCTAGCAGCACGC
